>Addgene plasmid #128931 | JB57 | addgene full sequence | sequence record 254236 | Addgene NGS Result
GACGGATCGGGAGATCTCCCGATCCCCTATGGTGCACTCTCAGTACAATCTGCTCTGATGCCGCATAGTT
AAGCCAGTATCTGCTCCCTGCTTGTGTGTTGGAGGTCGCTGAGTAGTGCGCGAGCAAAATTTAAGCTACA
ACAAGGCAAGGCTTGACCGACAATTGCATGAAGAATCTGCTTAGGGTTAGGCGTTTTGCGCTGCTTCGCG
ATGTACGGGCCAGATATACGCGTTGACATTGATTATTGACTAGTTATTAATAGTAATCAATTACGGGGTC
ATTAGTTCATAGCCCATATATGGAGTTCCGCGTTACATAACTTACGGTAAATGGCCCGCCTGGCTGACCG
CCCAACGACCCCCGCCCATTGACGTCAATAATGACGTATGTTCCCATAGTAACGCCAATAGGGACTTTCC
ATTGACGTCAATGGGTGGAGTATTTACGGTAAACTGCCCACTTGGCAGTACATCAAGTGTATCATATGCC
AAGTACGCCCCCTATTGACGTCAATGACGGTAAATGGCCCGCCTGGCATTATGCCCAGTACATGACCTTA
TGGGACTTTCCTACTTGGCAGTACATCTACGTATTAGTCATCGCTATTACCATGGTGATGCGGTTTTGGC
AGTACATCAATGGGCGTGGATAGCGGTTTGACTCACGGGGATTTCCAAGTCTCCACCCCATTGACGTCAA
TGGGAGTTTGTTTTGGCACCAAAATCAACGGGACTTTCCAAAATGTCGTAACAACTCCGCCCCATTGACG
CAAATGGGCGGTAGGCGTGTACGGTGGGAGGTCTATATAAGCAGAGCTCTCTGGCTAACTAGAGAACCCA
CTGCTTACTGGCTTATCGAAATTAATACGACTCACTATAGGGAGACCCAAGCTGGCTAGCAAGCTTACCG
GTATGCAGACAATTAAGTGTGTTGTTGTGGGCGATGGTGCTGTTGGTAAAAACTGTCTCCTGATATCCTA
CACAACAAACAAATTTCCATCGGAATATGTACCGACTGTTTTTGACAACTATGCAGTCACAGTTATGATT
GGTGGAGAACCATATACTCTTGGACTTTTTGATACTGCAGGGCAAGAGGATTATGACAGATTACGACCGC
TGAGTTATCCACAAACAGATGTATTTCTAGTCTGTTTTTCAGTGGTCTCTCCATCTTCATTTGAAAACGT
GAAAGAAAAGTGGGTGCCTGAGATAACTCACCACTGTCCAAAGACTCCTTTCTTGCTTGTTGGGACTCAA
ATTGATCTCAGAGATGACCCCTCTACTATTGAGAAACTTGCCAAGAACAAACAGAAGCCTATCACTCCAG
AGACTGCTGAAAAGCTGGCCCGTGACCTGAAGGCTGTCAAGTATGTGGAGTGTTCTGCACTTACACAGAG
AGGTCTGAAGAATGTGTTTGATGAGGCTATCCTAGCTGCCCTCGAGCCTCCGGAAACTCAACCCAAAAGG
AAGGAATTCGGAGCCGGAGCTGGTACCATGGACAAGGACAACACCGTGCCCCTGAAGCTGATCGCCCTGC
TGGCCAACGGCGAGTTCCACTCTGGCGAGCAGCTGGGAGAGACCCTGGGAATGAGCAGAGCCGCCATCAA
CAAGCACATCCAGACACTGAGAGACTGGGGAGTGGACGTGTTCACCGTGCCTGGCAAGGGCTACAGCCTG
CCTGAGCCTATCCAGCTGCTGAACGCCAAGCAGATCCTGGGACAGCTGGATGGCGGAAGCGTGGCCGTGC
TGCCTGTGATCGACTCCACCAATCAGTACCTGCTGGACAGAATCGGAGAGCTGAAGTCCGGCGACGCCTG
CATCGCCGAGTACCAGCAGGCTGGCAGAGGAGGCAGAGGACGGAAGTGGTTCAGCCCATTCGGAGCCAAC
CTGTACCTGTCCATGTTCTGGAGACTGGAGCAGGGACCTGCTGCTGCCATCGGACTGAGTCTGGTGATCG
GAATCGTGATGGCCGAGGTGCTGAGAAAGCTGGGAGCCGACAAGGTGAGAGTGAAGTGGCCTAATGACCT
GTACCTCCAGGACCGCAAGCTGGCTGGCATCCTGGTGGAGCTGACAGGCAAGACAGGCGATGCCGCTCAG
ATCGTGATCGGAGCCGGAATCAACATGGCCATGAGAAGAGTGGAGGAGAGCGTGGTGAACCAGGGCTGGA
TCACCCTGCAGGAGGCTGGCATCAACCTGGACCGGAACACCCTGGCCGCCATGCTGATCAGAGAGCTGAG
AGCCGCTCTGGAGCTGTTCGAGCAGGAGGGACTGGCTCCTTACCTGAGCAGATGGGAGAAGCTGGACAAC
TTCATCAACAGACCTGTGAAGCTGATCATCGGCGACAAGGAAATCTTCGGCATCTCCAGAGGAATCGACA
AGCAGGGAGCTCTGCTGCTGGAGCAGGACGGAATCATCAAGCCCTGGATGGGCGGAGAAATCTCCCTGAG
AAGCGCAGAGAAGGGATCCGTCGACGGAGCCGGTGCTGGCGCATACCCCTACGACGTGCCCGACTACGCA
GGCTCCGCAGTTCCAGCGGTAGAAATCACCCACACCTTCTGGGAAAGGAACCTGCCCTCTGTTTCTGGCC
TGCTGAAGATCATTGGATTTTCCACATCAGTAACTGCCCTGGGGTTTGTGCTGTACAAATACAAGCTCCT
GCCACGGTCTTGACCCGGGGATATCCAGCACAGTGGCGGCCGCTCGAGTCTAGAGGGCCCGTTTAAACCC
GCTGATCAGCCTCGACTGTGCCTTCTAGTTGCCAGCCATCTGTTGTTTGCCCCTCCCCCGTGCCTTCCTT
GACCCTGGAAGGTGCCACTCCCACTGTCCTTTCCTAATAAAATGAGGAAATTGCATCGCATTGTCTGAGT
AGGTGTCATTCTATTCTGGGGGGTGGGGTGGGGCAGGACAGCAAGGGGGAGGATTGGGAAGACAATAGCA
GGCATGCTGGGGATGCGGTGGGCTCTATGGCTTCTGAGGCGGAAAGAACCAGCTGGGGCTCTAGGGGGTA
TCCCC
[124 nt withheld, positions 3016-3139]
C
[91 nt withheld, positions 3141-3231]
A
[49 nt withheld, positions 3233-3281]
CCTTTGACGTTGGAGTCCACGTTCTTT
[37 nt withheld, positions 3309-3345]
ACCCTATCTCGGTCTATTCTTTTGATTTATAAGGGATTTTGCCGATTTCGGCCTATTGGTTAAAAAATGA
GCTGATTTAACAAAAATTTAACGCGAATTAATTCTGTGGAATGTGTGTCAGTTAGGGTGTGGAAAGTCCC
CAGGCTCCCCAGCAGGCAGAAGTATGCAAAGCATGCATCTCAATTAGTCAGCAACCAGGTGTGGAAAGTC
CCCAGGCTCCCCAGCAGGCAGAAGTATGCAAAGCATGCATCTCAATTAGTCAGCAACCATAGTCCCGCCC
CTAACTCCGCCCATCCCGCCCCTAACTCCGCCCAGTTCCGCCCATTCTCCGCCCCATGGCTGACTAATTT
TTTTTATTTATGCAGAGGCCGAGGCCGCCTCTGCCTCTGAGCTATTCCAGAAGTAGTGAGGAGGCTTTTT
TGGAGGCCTAGGCTTTTGCAAAAAGCTCCCGGGAGCTTGTATATCCATTTTCGGATCTGATCAAGAGACA
GGATGAGGATCGTTTCGCATGATTGAACAAGATGGATTGCACGCAGGTTCTCCGGCCGCTTGGGTGGAGA
GGCTATTCGGCTATGACTGGGCACAACAGACAATCGGCTGCTCTGATGCCGCCGTGTTCCGGCTGTCAGC
GCAGGGGCGCCCGGTTCTTTTTGTCAAGACCGACCTGTCCGGTGCCCTGAATGAACTGCAGGACGAGGCA
GCGCGGCTATCGTGGCTGGCCACGACGGGCGTTCCTTGCGCAGCTGTGCTCGACGTTGTCACTGAAGCGG
GAAGGGACTGGCTGCTATTGGGCGAAGTGCCGGGGCAGGATCTCCTGTCATCTCACCTTGCTCCTGCCGA
GAAAGTATCCATCATGGCTGATGCAATGCGGCGGCTGCATACGCTTGATCCGGCTACCTGCCCATTCGAC
CACCAAGCGAAACATCGCATCGAGCGAGCACGTACTCGGATGGAAGCCGGTCTTGTCGATCAGGATGATC
TGGACGAAGAGCATCAGGGGCTCGCGCCAGCCGAACTGTTCGCCAGGCTCAAGGCGCGCATGCCCGACGG
CGAGGATCTCGTCGTGACCCATGGCGATGCCTGCTTGCCGAATATCATGGTGGAAAATGGCCGCTTTTCT
GGATTCATCGACTGTGGCCGGCTGGGTGTGGCGGACCGCTATCAGGACATAGCGTTGGCTACCCGTGATA
TTGCTGAAGAGCTTGGCGGCGAATGGGCTGACCGCTTCCTCGTGCTTTACGGTATCGCCGCTCCCGATTC
GCAGCGCATCGCCTTCTATCGCCTTCTTGACGAGTTCTTCTGAGCGGGACTCTGGGGTTCGAAATGACCG
ACCAAGCGACGCCCAACCTGCCATCACGAGATTTCGATTCCACCGCCGCCTTCTATGAAAGGTTGGGCTT
CGGAATCGTTTTCCGGGACGCCGGCTGGATGATCCTCCAGCGCGGGGATCTCATGCTGGAGTTCTTCGCC
CACCCCAACTTGTTTATTGCAGCTTATAATGGTTACAAATAAAGCAATAGCATCACAAATTTCACAAATA
AAGCATTTTTTTCACTGCATTCTAGTTGTGGTTTGTCCAAACTCATCAATGTATCTTATCATGTCTGTAT
ACCGTCGACCTCTAGCTAGAGCTTGGCGTAATCATGGTCATAGCTGTTTCCTGTGTGAAATTGTTATCCG
CTCACAATTCCACACAACATACGAGCCGGAAGCATAAAGTGTAAAGCCTGGGGTGCCTAATGAGTGAGCT
AACTCACATTAATTGCGTTGCGCTCACTGCCCGCTTTCCAGTCGGGAAACCTGTCGTGCCAGCTGCATTA
ATGAATCGGCCAACGCGCGGGGAGAGGCGGTTTGCGTATTGGGCGCTCTTCCGCTTCCTCGCTCACTGAC
TCGCTGCGCTCGGTCGTTCGGCTGCGGCGAGCGGTATCAGCTCACTCAAAGGCGGTAATACGGTTATCCA
CAGAATCAGGGGATAACGCAGGAAAGAACATGTGAGCAAAAGGCCAGCAAAAGGCCAGGAACCGTAAAAA
GGCCGCGTTGCTGGCGTTTTTCCATAGGCTCCGCCCCCCTGACGAGCATCACAAAAATCGACGCTCAAGT
CAGAGGTGGCGAAACCCGACAGGACTATAAAGATACCAGGCGTTTCCCCCTGGAAGCTCCCTCGTGCGCT
CTCCTGTTCCGACCCTGCCGCTTACCGGATACCTGTCCGCCTTTCTCCCTTCGGGAAGCGTGGCGCTTTC
TCATAGCTCACGCTGTAGGTATCTCAGTTCGGTGTAGGTCGTTCGCTCCAAGCTGGGCTGTGTGCACGAA
CCCCCCGTTCAGCCCGACCGCTGCGCCTTATCCGGTAACTATCGTCTTGAGTCCAACCCGGTAAGACACG
ACTTATCGCCACTGGCAGCAGCCACTGGTAACAGGATTAGCAGAGCGAGGTATGTAGGCGGTGCTACAGA
GTTCTTGAAGTGGTGGCCTAACTACGGCTACACTAGAAGAACAGTATTTGGTATCTGCGCTCTGCTGAAG
CCAGTTACCTTCGGAAAAAGAGTTGGTAGCTCTTGATCCGGCAAACAAACCACCGCTGGTAGCGGTGGTT
TTTTTGTTTGCAAGCAGCAGATTACGCGCAGAAAAAAAGGATCTCAAGAAGATCCTTTGATCTTTTCTAC
GGGGTCTGACGCTCAGTGGAACGAAAACTCACGTTAAGGGATTTTGGTCATGAGATTATCAAAAAGGATC
TTCACCTAGATCCTTTTAAATTAAAAATGAAGTTTTAAATCAATCTAAAGTATATATGAGTAAACTTGGT
CTGACAGTTACCAATGCTTAATCAGTGAGGCACCTATCTCAGCGATCTGTCTATTTCGTTCATCCATAGT
TGCCTGACTCCCCGTCGTGTAGATAACTACGATACGGGAGGGCTTACCATCTGGCCCCAGTGCTGCAATG
ATACCGCGAGACCCACGCTCACCGGCTCCAGATTTATCAGCAATAAACCAGCCAGCCGGAAGGGCCGAGC
GCAGAAGTGGTCCTGCAACTTTATCCGCCTCCATCCAGTCTATTAATTGTTGCCGGGAAGCTAGAGTAAG
TAGTTCGCCAGTTAATAGTTTGCGCAACGTTGTTGCCATTGCTACAGGCATCGTGGTGTCACGCTCGTCG
TTTGGTATGGCTTCATTCAGCTCCGGTTCCCAACGATCAAGGCGAGTTACATGATCCCCCATGTTGTGCA
AAAAAGCGGTTAGCTCCTTCGGTCCTCCGATCGTTGTCAGAAGTAAGTTGGCCGCAGTGTTATCACTCAT
GGTTATGGCAGCACTGCATAATTCTCTTACTGTCATGCCATCCGTAAGATGCTTTTCTGTGACTGGTGAG
TACTCAACCAAGTCATTCTGAGAATAGTGTATGCGGCGACCGAGTTGCTCTTGCCCGGCGTCAATACGGG
ATAATACCGCGCCACATAGCAGAACTTTAAAAGTGCTCATCATTGGAAAACGTTCTTCGGGGCGAAAACT
CTCAAGGATCTTACCGCTGTTGAGATCCAGTTCGATGTAACCCACTCGTGCACCCAACTGATCTTCAGCA
TCTTTTACTTTCACCAGCGTTTCTGGGTGAGCAAAAACAGGAAGGCAAAATGCCGCAAAAAAGGGAATAA
GGGCGACACGGAAATGTTGAATACTCATACTCTTCCTTTTTCAATATTATTGAAGCATTTATCAGGGTTA
TTGTCTCATGAGCGGATACATATTTGAATGTATTTAGAAAAATAAACAAATAGGGGTTCCGCGCACATTT
CCCCGAAAAGTGCCACCTGACGTC
Features (pLannotate 1.2.2; 22 found; start..end, strand, type, name):
     28..80      -  misc_feature   bom (fragment): basis of mobility region from pBR322
    235..614     +  enhancer       CMV enhancer: human cytomegalovirus immediate early enhancer
    615..818     +  promoter       CMV promoter: human cytomegalovirus (CMV) immediate early promoter
    814..847     +  LTR            5' LTR (truncated) (fragment): truncated 5' long terminal repeat (LTR) from HIV-1
    863..881     +  promoter       T7 promoter: promoter for bacteriophage T7 RNA polymerase
    913..1451    +  CDS            Cdc42 (T17N) (fragment): dominant negative mutant of human Rho family small GTPase Cdc42
   1504..2463    +  CDS            BirA(R118G): promiscuous R118G mutant of the E. coli biotin protein ligase (Cronan, 2005) also known as BirA* or BioID
   2530..2670    +  CDS            MAOA (fragment): AOFA_HUMAN - Experimental evidence at protein level: Swiss-Prot protein existence level 1. Catalyzes the oxidative deamination of biogenic and xenobiotic amines and has important functions in the metabolism of neuroactive and vasoactive amines in the central nervous system and peripheral tissues. MAOA preferentially oxidizes biogenic amines such as 5-hydroxytryptamine (5-HT), norepinephrine and epinephrine. From Homo sapiens (Human).
   2746..2970    +  polyA_signal   bGH poly(A) signal: bovine growth hormone polyadenylation signal
   2974..2995    +  promoter       SV40 promoter (fragment): SV40 enhancer and early promoter
   3016..3444    +  rep_origin     f1 ori (sequence partly withheld): f1 bacteriophage origin of replication; arrow indicates direction of (+) strand synthesis
   3458..3787    +  promoter       SV40 promoter: SV40 enhancer and early promoter
   3854..4645    +  CDS            neo: KKA2_KLEPN - Also known as kan, nptII. Experimental evidence at protein level: Swiss-Prot protein existence level 1. Resistance to kanamycin, neomycin, paromomycin, ribostamycin, butirosin and gentamicin B. From Klebsiella pneumoniae.
   4669..4827    +  CDS            ble (fragment): BLE_KLEPN - Experimental evidence at protein level: Swiss-Prot protein existence level 1. Binding protein with a strong affinity to the bleomycin family of antibiotics. Binds to CL990; an antimitotic-antibiotic compound. From Klebsiella pneumoniae.
   4822..4943    +  polyA_signal   SV40 poly(A) signal: SV40 polyadenylation signal
   5016..5032    -  protein_bind   lac operator: The lac repressor binds to the lac operator to inhibit transcription in E. coli. This inhibition can be relieved by adding lactose or isopropyl-β-D-thiogalactopyranoside (IPTG). lac repressor encoded by lacI
   5040..5070    -  promoter       lac promoter: promoter for the E. coli lac operon
   5085..5106    -  protein_bind   CAP binding site: CAP binding activates transcription in the presence of cAMP. E. coli catabolite activator protein
   5119..5211    -  CDS            lacI (fragment): lac repressor; lacI; The lac repressor binds to the lac operator to inhibit transcription in E. coli. This inhibition can be relieved by adding lactose or isopropyl-β-D-thiogalactopyranoside (IPTG).
   5394..5982    -  rep_origin     ori: high-copy-number ColE1/pMB1/pBR322/pUC origin of replication
   6153..7013    -  CDS            AmpR: β-lactamase; bla; confers resistance to ampicillin, carbenicillin, and related antibiotics
   7014..7118    -  promoter       AmpR promoter: bla
