[The description below was written by a language model from this plasmid's Addgene catalogue record and pLannotate feature annotations shown in this document.]
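Description:
JB57 is a mammalian expression plasmid built on a pcDNA3-type backbone (recorded as "cDNA3.34") that encodes a fusion protein, Cdc42TN-BirA*-HA-MAO. It is propagated in E. coli through a high-copy ColE1/pUC-type origin with ampicillin selection from the AmpR (β-lactamase) gene. It also carries an f1 phage origin. An SV40 early promoter drives a neomycin phosphotransferase cassette ending in an SV40 poly(A) signal, the arrangement usually used for G418 selection of transfected mammalian cells. Short annotated fragments such as bom, an HIV-1 LTR piece, ble, and the lac promoter/operator and lacI remnants appear to be backbone remnants or partial annotation matches rather than functional parts.

The fusion is transcribed from the CMV immediate early enhancer and promoter and terminated by the bovine growth hormone poly(A) signal, with a T7 promoter lying just upstream of the coding region. The open reading frame begins with human Cdc42 carrying the T17N substitution, a dominant negative form of this Rho family GTPase. This is followed by BirA(R118G), the promiscuous E. coli biotin ligase known as BirA* or BioID. The insert name indicates an HA epitope tag, although the feature table does not annotate it separately. At the C-terminus is a short fragment of human monoamine oxidase A, which, given the stated purpose of mitochondrial relocalisation, serves to anchor the fusion at mitochondria.

Placing the GTPase at this ectopic site while BirA* biotinylates nearby proteins allows interactors of Cdc42 to be labelled in living cells. The T17N variant represents the inactive-state bait for comparison with other nucleotide-state forms.
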