Addgene plasmid #128931: JB57
Purpose: mammalian expression, proximity labelling, mitochondrial relocalisation
Depositing lab: Sean Munro. Depositing organization: MRC Laboratory of Molecular Biology. Publication: In vivo identification of GTPase interactors by mitochondrial relocalization and proximity biotinylation. Gillingham AK, Bertram J, Begum F, Munro S. Elife. 2019 Jul 11;8. pii: 45916. doi: 10.7554/eLife.45916. PubMed 31294692.
Backbone
  Vector backbone: cDNA3.34
  Vector type: Mammalian Expression
Growth in bacteria
  Bacterial resistance: Ampicillin, 100 μg/mL
  Growth temperature: 37°C
  Growth strain: DH5alpha
  Copy number: High Copy
Gene/Insert
  Gene/Insert name: Cdc42TN-BirA*-HA-MAO
  Species: H. sapiens (human)
  Entrez Gene: CDC42 (a.k.a. CDC42Hs, G25K, TKS)
  Cloning method: Restriction Enzyme; 5′ cloning site Unknown (unknown if destroyed); 3′ cloning site Unknown (unknown if destroyed)
Terms and licenses: Academic/Nonprofit Terms; Industry Terms: Not Available to Industry
Depositor comments: Please visit https://www.biorxiv.org/content/10.1101/553206v2 for bioRxiv preprint.
How to cite: JB57 was a gift from Sean Munro (Addgene plasmid # 128931 ; http://n2t.net/addgene:128931 ; RRID:Addgene_128931)
